>Addgene plasmid #179990 | pCG_SARS-CoV2 ORF8 C-V5-tag | addgene full sequence | sequence record 373990 | Addgene NGS Result
CGTTACATAACTTACGGTAAATGGCCCGCCTGGCTGACCGCCCAACGACCCCCGCCCATTGACGTCAATA
ATGACGTATGTTCCCATAGTAACGCCAATAGGGACTTTCCATTGACGTCAATGGGTGGAGTATTTACGGT
AAACTGCCCACTTGGCAGTACATCAAGTGTATCATATGCCAAGTACGCCCCCTATTGACGTCAATGACGG
TAAATGGCCCGCCTGGCATTATGCCCAGTACATGACCTTATGGGACTTTCCTACTTGGCAGTACATCTAC
GTATTAGTCATCGCTATTACCATGGTGATGCGGTTTTGGCAGTACATCAATGGGCGTGGATAGCGGTTTG
ACTCACGGGGATTTCCAAGTCTCCACCCCATTGACGTCAATGGGAGTTTGTTTTGGCACCAAAATCAACG
GGACTTTCCAAAATGTCGTAACAACTCCGCCCCATTGACGCAAATGGGCGGTAGGCGTGTACGGTGGGAG
GTCTATATAAGCAGAGCTCGTTTAGTGAACCGTCAGATCGCCTGGAGACGCCATCCACGCTGTTTTGACC
TCCATAGAAGACACCGGGACCGATCCAGCCTCCGGGGGATCTTGGTGGCGTGAAACTCCCGCACCTCTTC
GGCCAGCGCCTTGTAGAAGCGCGTAGGCCTTCTAGAGCCACCATGAAGTTTCTCGTGTTCTTGGGCATTA
TCACCACAGTCGCGGCTTTTCATCAAGAATGCTCTTTGCAGTCTTGTACACAGCATCAACCTTATGTCGT
CGATGATCCTTGCCCGATTCACTTTTACAGTAAATGGTATATCAGGGTAGGGGCCCGAAAAAGCGCACCA
TTGATTGAATTGTGTGTGGACGAGGCAGGGAGCAAAAGTCCGATTCAATACATTGACATCGGTAATTATA
CTGTCAGTTGTTCCCCCTTTACGATCAACTGCCAAGAACCCAAACTGGGGAGCTTGGTGGTCCGATGTTC
CTTCTATGAAGATTTTCTTGAGTATCACGATGTCAGGGTGGTCCTTGACTTTATAGGGAAGCCCATCCCA
AACCCGCTTCTGGGGCTCGATTCAACATAGACGCGTCGGATCCTGAGAACTTCAGGGTGAGTTTGGGGAC
CCTTGATTGTTCTTTCTTTTTCGCTATTGTAAAATTCATGTTATATGGAGGGGGCAAAGTTTTCAGGGTG
TTGTTTAGAATGGGAAGATGTCCCTTGTATCACCATGGACCCTCATGATAATTTTGTTTCTTTCACTTTC
TACTCTGTTGACAACCATTGTCTCCTCTTATTTTCTTTTCATTTTCTGTAACTTTTTCGTTAAACTTTAG
CTTGCATTTGTAACGAATTTTTAAATTCACTTTTGTTTATTTGTCAGATTGTAAGTACTTTCTCTAATCA
CTTTTTTTTCAAGGCAATCAGGGTATATTATATTGTACTTCAGCACAGTTTTAGAGAACAATTGTTATAA
TTAAATGATAAGGTAGAATATTTCTGCATATAAATTCTGGCTGGCGTGGAAATATTCTTATTGGTAGAAA
CAACTACACCCTGGTCATCATCCTGCCTTTCTCTTTATGGTTACAATGATATACACTGTTTGAGATGAGG
ATAAAATACTCTGAGTCCAAACCGGGCCCCTCTGCTAACCATGTTCATGCCTTCTTCTCTTTCCTACAGC
TCCTGGGCAACGTGCTGGTTGTTGTGCTGTCTCATCATTTTGGCAAAGAATTCACTCCTCAGGTGCAGGC
TGCCTATCAGAAGGTGGTGGCTGGTGTGGCCAATGCCCTGGCTCACAAATACCACTGAGATCTTTTTCCC
TCTGCCAAAAATTATGGGGACATCATGAAGCCCCTTGAGCATCTGACTTCTGGCTAATAAAGGAAATTTA
TTTTCATTGCAATAGTGTGTTGGAATTTTTTGTGTCTCTCACTCGGAAGGACATATGGGAGGGCAAATCA
TTTAAAACATCAGAATGAGTATTTGGTTTAGAGTTTGGCAACATATGCCCATATGCTGGCTGCCATGAAC
AAAGGTTGGCTATAAAGAGGTCATCAGTATATGAAACAGCCCCCTGCTGTCCATTCCTTATTCCATAGAA
AAGCCTTGACTTGAGGTTAGATTTTTTTTATATTTTGTTTTGTGTTATTTTTTTCTTTAACATCCCTAAA
ATTTTCCTTACATGTTTTACTAGCCAGATTTTTCCTCCTCTCCTGACTACTCCCAGTCATAGCTGTCCCT
CTTCTCTTATGGAGATCCCTCGAGGAGCTTTTTGCAAAAGCCTAGGCCTCCAAAAAAGCCTCTTCACTAC
TTCTGGAATAGCTCAGAGGCCGAGGCGGCCTCGGCCTCTGCATAAATAAAAAAAATTAGTCAGCCATGGG
GCGGAGAATGGGCGGAACTGGGCGGAGTTAGGGGCGGGATGGGCGGAGTTAGGGGCGGGACTATGGTTGC
TGACTAATTGCTGCATTAATGAATCGGCCAACGCGCGGGGAGAGGCGGTTTGCGTATTGGGCGCTCTTCC
GCTTCCTCGCTCACTGACTCGCTGCGCTCGGTCGTTCGGCTGCGGCGAGCGGTATCAGCTCACTCAAAGG
CGGTAATACGGTTATCCACAGAATCAGGGGATAACGCAGGAAAGAACATGTGAGCAAAAGGCCAGCAAAA
GGCCAGGAACCGTAAAAAGGCCGCGTTGCTGGCGTTTTTCCATAGGCTCCGCCCCCCTGACGAGCATCAC
AAAAATCGACGCTCAAGTCAGAGGTGGCGAAACCCGACAGGACTATAAAGATACCAGGCGTTTCCCCCTG
GAAGCTCCCTCGTGCGCTCTCCTGTTCCGACCCTGCCGCTTACCGGATACCTGTCCGCCTTTCTCCCTTC
GGGAAGCGTGGCGCTTTCTCATAGCTCACGCTGTAGGTATCTCAGTTCGGTGTAGGTCGTTCGCTCCAAG
CTGGGCTGTGTGCACGAACCCCCCGTTCAGCCCGACCGCTGCGCCTTATCCGGTAACTATCGTCTTGAGT
CCAACCCGGTAAGACACGACTTATCGCCACTGGCAGCAGCCACTGGTAACAGGATTAGCAGAGCGAGGTA
TGTAGGCGGTGCTACAGAGTTCTTGAAGTGGTGGCCTAACTACGGCTACACTAGAAGAACAGTATTTGGT
ATCTGCGCTCTGCTGAAGCCAGTTACCTTCGGAAAAAGAGTTGGTAGCTCTTGATCCGGCAAACAAACCA
CCGCTGGTAGCGGTGGTTTTTTTGTTTGCAAGCAGCAGATTACGCGCAGAAAAAAAGGATCTCAAGAAGA
TCCTTTGATCTTTTCTACGGGGTCTGACGCTCAGTGGAACGAAAACTCACGTTAAGGGATTTTGGTCATG
AGATTATCAAAAAGGATCTTCACCTAGATCCTTTTAAATTAAAAATGAAGTTTTAAATCAATCTAAAGTA
TATATGAGTAAACTTGGTCTGACAGTTACCAATGCTTAATCAGTGAGGCACCTATCTCAGCGATCTGTCT
ATTTCGTTCATCCATAGTTGCCTGACTCCCCGTCGTGTAGATAACTACGATACGGGAGGGCTTACCATCT
GGCCCCAGTGCTGCAATGATACCGCGAGACCCACGCTCACCGGCTCCAGATTTATCAGCAATAAACCAGC
CAGCCGGAAGGGCCGAGCGCAGAAGTGGTCCTGCAACTTTATCCGCCTCCATCCAGTCTATTAATTGTTG
CCGGGAAGCTAGAGTAAGTAGTTCGCCAGTTAATAGTTTGCGCAACGTTGTTGCCATTGCTACAGGCATC
GTGGTGTCACGCTCGTCGTTTGGTATGGCTTCATTCAGCTCCGGTTCCCAACGATCAAGGCGAGTTACAT
GATCCCCCATGTTGTGCAAAAAAGCGGTTAGCTCCTTCGGTCCTCCGATCGTTGTCAGAAGTAAGTTGGC
CGCAGTGTTATCACTCATGGTTATGGCAGCACTGCATAATTCTCTTACTGTCATGCCATCCGTAAGATGC
TTTTCTGTGACTGGTGAGTACTCAACCAAGTCATTCTGAGAATAGTGTATGCGGCGACCGAGTTGCTCTT
GCCCGGCGTCAATACGGGATAATACCGCGCCACATAGCAGAACTTTAAAAGTGCTCATCATTGGAAAACG
TTCTTCGGGGCGAAAACTCTCAAGGATCTTACCGCTGTTGAGATCCAGTTCGATGTAACCCACTCGTGCA
CCCAACTGATCTTCAGCATCTTTTACTTTCACCAGCGTTTCTGGGTGAGCAAAAACAGGAAGGCAAAATG
CCGCAAAAAAGGGAATAAGGGCGACACGGAAATGTTGAATACTCATACTCTTCCTTTTTCAATATTATTG
AAGCATTTATCAGGGTTATTGTCTCATGAGCGGATACATATTTGAATGTATTTAGAAAAATAAACAAATA
GGGGTTCCGCGCACATTTCCCCGAAAAGTGCCACCTGACGTCTAAGAAACCATTATTATCATGACATTAA
CCTATAAAAATAGGCGTATCACGAGGCCCTTTCGTCTCGCGCGTTTCGGTGATGACGGTGAAAACCTCTG
ACACATGCAGCTCCCGGAGACGGTCACAGCTTGTCTGTAAGCGGATGCCGGGAGCAGACAAGCCCGTCAG
GGCGCGTCAGCGGGTGTTGGCGGGTGTCGGGGCTGGCTTAACTATGCGGCATCAGAGCAGATTGTACTGA
GAGTGCACCATATGCGGTGTGAAATACCGCACAGATGCGTAAGGAGAAAATACCGCATCAGGAAATTGTA
AGCGTTAATATTTTGTTAAAATTCGCGTTAAATTTTTGTTAAATCAGCTCATTTTTTAACCAATAGGCCG
AAATCGGCAAAATCCCTTATAAATCAAAAGAATAGACCGAGATAGGGT
[37 nt withheld, positions 4879-4915]
AAAGAACGTGGACTCCAACGTCAAAGG
[49 nt withheld, positions 4943-4991]
T
[91 nt withheld, positions 4993-5083]
G
[124 nt withheld, positions 5085-5208]
CCATTCGCCATTCAGGCTGCGCAACTGTTGGGAAGGGCGATCGGTGCGGGCCTCTTCGCTATTACGCCAG
CTGGCGAAAGGGGGATGTGCTGCAAGGCGATTAAGTTGGGTAACGCCAGGGTTTTCCCAGTCACGACGTT
GTAAAACGACGGCCAGTGAATTGTAATACGACTCACTATAGGGCGAATTCGAGCTCGCCC
Features (pLannotate 1.2.2; 17 found; start..end, strand, type, name):
      1..304     +  enhancer       CMV enhancer: human cytomegalovirus immediate early enhancer
    305..508     +  promoter       CMV promoter: human cytomegalovirus (CMV) immediate early promoter
    598..637     +  5'UTR          HSV TK 5'-UTR: 5' untranslated region from the herpes simplex virus thymidine kinase gene
    673..1035    +  CDS            NS8_SARS2: Experimental evidence at protein level: Swiss-Prot protein existence level 1. Plays a role in modulating host immune response (PubMed:31986261). Binds to IL17RA receptor, leading to IL17 pathway activation and an increased secretion of pro-inflammatory factors. Contributes to cytokine storm during COVID-19 infection. From Severe acute respiratory syndrome coronavirus 2 (2019-nCoV) (SARS-CoV-2).
   1107..1679    +  intron         β-globin intron: intron from rabbit β-globin gene
   1683..1805    +  CDS            HBB: HBB_COLGU - Experimental evidence at transcript level: Swiss-Prot protein existence level 2. Involved in oxygen transport from the lung to the various peripheral tissues. From Colobus guereza (Mantled guereza) (Eastern black-and-white colobus monkey).
   1876..1931    +  polyA_signal   β-globin poly(A) signal: rabbit β-globin polyadenylation signal (Gil and Proudfoot, 1987)
   2271..2460    -  promoter       SV40 promoter: SV40 early promoter
   2460..2514    -  CDS            lacI (fragment): lac repressor; lacI; The lac repressor binds to the lac operator to inhibit transcription in E. coli. This inhibition can be relieved by adding lactose or isopropyl-β-D-thiogalactopyranoside (IPTG).
   2697..3285    -  rep_origin     ori: high-copy-number ColE1/pMB1/pBR322/pUC origin of replication
   3456..4316    -  CDS            AmpR: β-lactamase; bla; confers resistance to ampicillin, carbenicillin, and related antibiotics
   4317..4421    -  promoter       AmpR promoter: bla
   4516..4551    +  CDS            rop (fragment): Rop protein, which maintains plasmids at low copy number; rop
   4653..4752    +  misc_feature   bom (fragment): basis of mobility region from pBR322
   4780..5208    -  rep_origin     f1 ori (sequence partly withheld): f1 bacteriophage origin of replication; arrow indicates direction of (+) strand synthesis
   5212..5369    -  CDS            lacZα (fragment): LacZα fragment of β-galactosidase; lacZ fragment
   5372..5390    +  promoter       T7 promoter: promoter for bacteriophage T7 RNA polymerase
