[The description below was written by a language model from this plasmid's Addgene catalogue record and pLannotate feature annotations shown in this document.]
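Description:
pCG_SARS-CoV2 ORF8 C-V5-tag is a 5.4 kb mammalian expression plasmid built on the pCG backbone for transient expression of the SARS-CoV-2 accessory protein ORF8. It is propagated in E. coli as a high-copy plasmid through a ColE1/pUC-type origin and selected with ampicillin via the β-lactamase gene and its native promoter. The backbone also carries an f1 phage origin, which permits single-stranded DNA production. Several short remnants of earlier cloning vectors (fragments of lacI, rop, bom and lacZα, plus a T7 promoter) appear to have no functional role here. An SV40 early promoter segment is annotated in reverse orientation, but no downstream mammalian selection marker is annotated, so the plasmid seems suited to transient rather than stable expression.

The expression cassette is driven by the human cytomegalovirus immediate-early enhancer and promoter, followed by the HSV thymidine kinase 5' untranslated region. This leads into a synthetic, human codon-optimized ORF8 coding sequence. According to the name and catalogue entry, the protein carries a C-terminal V5 epitope tag for detection or immunoprecipitation, although the tag is not annotated separately in the feature table. Downstream lie a rabbit β-globin intron, a short stretch of β-globin exon sequence (annotated by homology as HBB) and the rabbit β-globin polyadenylation signal. Together these provide splicing and 3' end processing that generally improve mRNA export and stability. The cloning sites used for the insert are not recorded.

The associated publication is a systematic functional analysis of SARS-CoV-2 proteins as innate immune antagonists, which points to overexpressing tagged ORF8 in mammalian cells for such studies.
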