Addgene plasmid #179990: pCG_SARS-CoV2 ORF8 C-V5-tag
Purpose: Mammalian expression vector for SARS-CoV-2 ORF8, V5-tagged. Sequence codon-optimized.
Depositing lab: Konstantin Sparrer. Publication: Systematic functional analysis of SARS-CoV-2 proteins uncovers viral innate immune antagonists and remaining vulnerabilities. Hayn M, Hirschenberger M, Koepke L, Nchioua R, Straub JH, Klute S, Hunszinger V, Zech F, Prelli Bozzo C, Aftab W, Christensen MH, Conzelmann C, Muller JA, Srinivasachar Badarinarayan S, Sturzel CM, Forne I, Stenger S, Conzelmann KK, Munch J, Schmidt FI, Sauter D, Imhof A, Kirchhoff F, Sparrer KMJ. Cell Rep. 2021 May 18;35(7):109126. doi: 10.1016/j.celrep.2021.109126. Epub 2021 Apr 27. PubMed 33974846.
Backbone
  Vector backbone: pCG
  Vector type: Mammalian Expression
Growth in bacteria
  Bacterial resistance: Ampicillin, 100 μg/mL
  Growth temperature: 37°C
  Growth strain: DH5alpha
  Copy number: High Copy
Gene/Insert
  Gene/Insert name: SARS-CoV-2 ORF8
  Species: Synthetic
  Mutation: human codon-optimized
  Entrez Gene: ORF8 (a.k.a. GU280_gp09)
  Cloning method: Restriction Enzyme; 5′ cloning site Unknown (unknown if destroyed); 3′ cloning site Unknown (unknown if destroyed)
Terms and licenses: Academic/Nonprofit Terms; Industry Terms: Not Available to Industry
How to cite: pCG_SARS-CoV2 ORF8 C-V5-tag was a gift from Konstantin Sparrer (Addgene plasmid # 179990 ; http://n2t.net/addgene:179990 ; RRID:Addgene_179990)
